Addgene plasmid #183861: JBL6424
Purpose: sfGFP reporter under the control of Mutant E. coli thiB TPP Riboswitch under the control of a Constitutive promoter
Depositing lab: Julius Lucks. Depositing organization: Northwestern University. Publication: A transient intermediate RNA structure underlies the regulatory function of the E. coli thiB TPP translational riboswitch. Berman KE, Steans R, Hertz LM, Lucks JB. RNA. 2023 Nov;29(11):1658-1672. doi: 10.1261/rna.079427.122. Epub 2023 Jul 7. PubMed 37419663.
Backbone
  Vector backbone: p15a
  Vector type: Bacterial Expression
Growth in bacteria
  Bacterial resistance: Chloramphenicol, 25 μg/mL
  Growth temperature: 37°C
  Growth strain: DH5alpha
  Copy number: Low Copy
Gene/Insert
  Gene/Insert name: E. coli thiB TPP Riboswitch Mismatch Invader B regulated sfGFP
  Species: E. coli
  Promoter: J23119 - Anderson Promoter
  Cloning method: Gibson Cloning
Terms and licenses: Academic/Nonprofit Terms; Industry Terms: Not Available to Industry
Depositor comments: Spe1/J23119 + thiB TPP + Inv MM 5 Set 2 + sfGFP
How to cite: JBL6424 was a gift from Julius Lucks (Addgene plasmid # 183861 ; http://n2t.net/addgene:183861 ; RRID:Addgene_183861)
