[The description below was written by a language model from this plasmid's Addgene catalogue record and pLannotate feature annotations shown in this document.]
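Description:
JBL6424 is a small (about 3.5 kb) bacterial expression plasmid built on a p15A backbone and used as a fluorescent reporter for riboswitch function in E. coli. It replicates from the p15A origin, which the catalogue lists as low copy and which is compatible with ColE1-type plasmids. Selection is with chloramphenicol, through a cat gene driven by its own promoter and followed by the lambda t0 terminator. The annotation also picks up short fragments of IS1, an RSF origin, and tet and lac UV5 promoters. These appear to be backbone remnants or partial sequence matches rather than functional parts of the design.

The payload is a single transcription unit. A constitutive Anderson-series J23119 promoter, in the version modified to end in an SpeI site, drives transcription directly into a mutant E. coli thiB thiamine pyrophosphate (TPP) riboswitch, which lies in the 5' leader upstream of a superfolder GFP coding sequence. A region derived from rrnB, including a 5S rRNA segment and part of the T1 terminator, ends the transcript. A short match to a composite tag downstream of sfGFP is probably a His-type remnant and is not described in the record.

Because transcription is constitutive, differences in sfGFP fluorescence report regulation imposed by the riboswitch, which the associated study describes as acting at the level of translation. This variant is named "Mismatch Invader B" (mismatch set 5, set 2 in the depositor's notes), but the record does not state the exact nucleotide changes. It belongs to work examining how a transient intermediate RNA structure underlies thiB riboswitch function, so it is presumably compared with wild-type and other mutant reporters.
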