Features (pLannotate 1.2.2; 14 found; start..end, strand, type, name):
     16..50      +  promoter       J23119(SpeI) promoter: bacterial promoter (Registry of Standard Biological Parts BBa J23119) modified to end with an SpeI site
     50..149     +  ncRNA          TPP: Accession: RF00059 - TPP riboswitch (THI element)
    193..906     +  CDS            Superfolder GFP: Superfolder GFP is a basic (constitutively fluorescent) green fluorescent protein published in 2005, derived from Aequorea victoria. It is reported to be a very rapidly-maturing weak dimer.
    974..991     +  CDS            capTEV™ (fragment): composite tag for in vivo biotinylation, TEV protease cleavage, and 6xHis tagging
   1098..1213    +  ncRNA          5S rRNA: Accession: RF00001 - 5S ribosomal RNA
   1217..1282    +  terminator     rrnB T1 terminator (fragment): transcription terminator T1 from the E. coli rrnB gene
   1318..1415    +  promoter       cat promoter: promoter of the E. coli cat gene encoding chloramphenicol acetyltransferase
   1416..2072    +  CDS            cat: CAT_ECOLX - Experimental evidence at protein level: Swiss-Prot protein existence level 1. This enzyme is an effector of chloramphenicol resistance in bacteria. From Escherichia coli. This protein is used as a marker in many commonly used cloning vectors, such as pACYC184.
   2096..2190    +  terminator     lambda t0 terminator: transcription terminator from phage lambda
   2326..2469    +  mobile_element IS1 (fragment): prokaryotic transposable element IS1
   2588..2643    -  rep_origin     RSF ori (fragment): Plasmids containing the RSF 1030 origin of replication can be propagated in E. coli cells that contain additional plasmids with compatible origins.
   2731..3276    -  rep_origin     p15A ori: Plasmids containing the medium-copy-number p15A origin of replication can be propagated in E. coli cells that contain a second plasmid with the ColE1 origin.
   3388..3412    +  promoter       tet promoter (fragment): E. coli promoter for tetracycline efflux protein gene
   3433..3454    +  promoter       lac UV5 promoter (fragment): E. coli lac promoter with an "up" mutation
>Addgene plasmid #183861 | JBL6424 | addgene full sequence | sequence record 366982 | Addgene NGS Result
GAATTCTAAAGATCTTTGACAGCTAGCTCAGTCCTAGGTATAATACTAGTCCGTTCTCAACGGGGTGCCA
CGCGTACGCGTGCGCTGAGAAAATACCCGTCGAACCTGATCCGGATAACGCCGGCGAAGGGATTTGAGGC
TCCTGGAGTAGTCCTTTGCCACTCTTTTTTGAGGTGCAAAGTGTTAAAAAAAATGAGCAAAGGAGAAGAA
CTTTTCACTGGAGTTGTCCCAATTCTTGTTGAATTAGATGGTGATGTTAATGGGCACAAATTTTCTGTCC
GTGGAGAGGGTGAAGGTGATGCTACAAACGGAAAACTCACCCTTAAATTTATTTGCACTACTGGAAAACT
ACCTGTTCCGTGGCCAACACTTGTCACTACTCTGACCTATGGTGTTCAATGCTTTTCCCGTTATCCGGAT
CACATGAAACGGCATGACTTTTTCAAGAGTGCCATGCCCGAAGGTTATGTACAGGAACGCACTATATCTT
TCAAAGATGACGGGACCTACAAGACGCGTGCTGAAGTCAAGTTTGAAGGTGATACCCTTGTTAATCGTAT
CGAGTTAAAGGGTATTGATTTTAAAGAAGATGGAAACATTCTTGGACACAAACTCGAGTACAACTTTAAC
TCACACAATGTATACATCACGGCAGACAAACAAAAGAATGGAATCAAAGCTAACTTCAAAATTCGCCACA
ACGTTGAAGATGGTTCCGTTCAACTAGCAGACCATTATCAACAAAATACTCCAATTGGCGATGGCCCTGT
CCTTTTACCAGACAACCATTACCTGTCGACACAATCTGTCCTTTCGAAAGATCCCAACGAAAAGCGTGAC
CACATGGTCCTTCTTGAGTTTGTAACTGCTGCTGGGATTACACATGGCATGGATGAGCTCTACAAATAAG
GATCTGAAGCTTGGGCCCGAACAAAAACTCATCTCAGAAGAGGATCTGAATAGCGCCGTCGACCATCATC
ATCATCATCATTGAGTTTAAACGGTCTCCAGCTTGGCTGTTTTGGCGGATGAGAGAAGATTTTCAGCCTG
ATACAGATTAAATCAGAACGCAGAAGCGGTCTGATAAAACAGAATTTGCCTGGCGGCAGTAGCGCGGTGG
TCCCACCTGACCCCATGCCGAACTCAGAAGTGAAACGCCGTAGCGCCGATGGTAGTGTGGGGTCTCCCCA
TGCGAGAGTAGGGAACTGCCAGGCATCAAATAAAACGAAAGGCTCAGTAGAAAGACTGGGCCTTTCGTTT
TATCTGTTGTTTGTCGGTGAACTGGATCCTTACTCGAGTCTAGACTGCAGTTGATCGGGCACGTAAGAGG
TTCCAACTTTCACCATAATGAAATAAGATCACTACCGGGCGTATTTTTTGAGTTATCGAGATTTTCAGGA
GCTAAGGAAGCTAAAATGGAGAAAAAAATCACTGGATATACCACCGTTGATATATCCCAATGGCATCGTA
AAGAACATTTTGAGGCATTTCAGTCAGTTGCTCAATGTACCTATAACCAGACCGTTCAGCTGGATATTAC
GGCCTTTTTAAAGACCGTAAAGAAAAATAAGCACAAGTTTTATCCGGCCTTTATTCACATTCTTGCCCGC
CTGATGAATGCTCATCCGGAATTTCGTATGGCAATGAAAGACGGTGAGCTGGTGATATGGGATAGTGTTC
ACCCTTGTTACACCGTTTTCCATGAGCAAACTGAAACGTTTTCATCGCTCTGGAGTGAATACCACGACGA
TTTCCGGCAGTTTCTACACATATATTCGCAAGATGTGGCGTGTTACGGTGAAAACCTGGCCTATTTCCCT
AAAGGGTTTATTGAGAATATGTTTTTCGTCTCAGCCAATCCCTGGGTGAGTTTCACCAGTTTTGATTTAA
ACGTGGCCAATATGGACAACTTCTTCGCCCCCGTTTTCACCATGGGCAAATATTATACGCAAGGCGACAA
GGTGCTGATGCCGCTGGCGATTCAGGTTCATCATGCCGTTTGTGATGGCTTCCATGTCGGCAGAATGCTT
AATGAATTACAACAGTACTGCGATGAGTGGCAGGGCGGGGCGTAATTTGATATCGAGCTCGCTTGGACTC
CTGTTGATAGATCCAGTAATGACCTCAGAACTCCATCTGGATTTGTTCAGAACGCTCGGTTGCCGCCGGG
CGTTTTTTATTGGTGAGAATCCAAGCCTCCGATCAACGTCTCATTTTCGCCAAAAGTTGGCCCAGGGCTT
CCCGGTATCAACAGGGACACCAGGATTTATTTATTCTGCGAAGTGATCTTCCGTCACAGGTATTTATTCG
GCGCAAAGTGCGTCGGGTGATGCTGCCAACTTACTGATTTAGTGTATGATGGTGTTTTTGAGGTGCTCCA
GTGGCTTCTGTTTCTATCAGCTGTCCCTCCTGTTCAGCTACTGACGGGGTGGTGCGTAACGGCAAAAGCA
CCGCCGGACATCAGCGCTAGCGGAGTGTATACTGGCTTACTATGTTGGCACTGATGAGGGTGTCAGTGAA
GTGCTTCATGTGGCAGGAGAAAAAAGGCTGCACCGGTGCGTCAGCAGAATATGTGATACAGGATATATTC
CGCTTCCTCGCTCACTGACTCGCTACGCTCGGTCGTTCGACTGCGGCGAGCGGAAATGGCTTACGAACGG
GGCGGAGATTTCCTGGAAGATGCCAGGAAGATACTTAACAGGGAAGTGAGAGGGCCGCGGCAAAGCCGTT
TTTCCATAGGCTCCGCCCCCCTGACAAGCATCACGAAATCTGACGCTCAAATCAGTGGTGGCGAAACCCG
ACAGGACTATAAAGATACCAGGCGTTTCCCCCTGGCGGCTCCCTCGTGCGCTCTCCTGTTCCTGCCTTTC
GGTTTACCGGTGTCATTCCGCTGTTATGGCCGCGTTTGTCTCATTCCACGCCTGACACTCAGTTCCGGGT
AGGCAGTTCGCTCCAAGCTGGACTGTATGCACGAACCCCCCGTTCAGTCCGACCGCTGCGCCTTATCCGG
TAACTATCGTCTTGAGTCCAACCCGGAAAGACATGCAAAAGCACCACTGGCAGCAGCCACTGGTAATTGA
TTTAGAGGAGTTAGTCTTGAAGTCATGCGCCGGTTAAGGCTAAACTGAAAGGACAAGTTTTGGTGACTGC
GCTCCTCCAAGCCAGTTACCTCGGTTCAAAGAGTTGGTAGCTCAGAGAACCTTCGAAAAACCGCCCTGCA
AGGCGGTTTTTTCGTTTTCAGAGCAAGAGATTACGCGCAGACCAAAACGATCTCAAGAAGATCATCTTAT
TAATCAGATAAAATATTTCTAGATTTCAGTGCAATTTATCTCTTCAAATGTAGCACCTGAAGTCAGCCCC
ATACGATATAAGTTGTAATTCTCATGTTTGACAGCTTATCATCGATAAGCTTCCGATGGCGCGCCGAGAG
GCTTTACACTTTATGCTTCCGGCT
